Addgene plasmid #136062: pGEX:PGRMC1
Purpose: Bacterial expression of pGEX:PGRMC1 to perform a GST-pulldown assay and identify new proteins that interact with GST-PGRMC1 in the human endometrial stroll cells.
Depositing lab: Francisco Domínguez Hernández. Depositing organization: Instituto Valenciano de Infertilidad. Publication: Novel nonclassic progesterone receptor PGRMC1 pulldown-precipitated proteins reveal a key role during human decidualization. Salsano S, Gonzalez-Martin R, Quinonero A, Lopez-Martin S, Gomez-Escribano AP, Perez-Deben S, Yanez-Mo M, Dominguez F. Fertil Steril. 2020 May;113(5):1050-1066.e7. doi: 10.1016/j.fertnstert.2020.01.008. PubMed 32386616.
Backbone
  Vector backbone: pGEX6P-1
  Backbone size w/o insert (bp): 4984
  Total vector size (bp): 5569
  Vector type: Bacterial Expression
Growth in bacteria
  Bacterial resistance: Ampicillin, 100 μg/mL
  Growth temperature: 37°C
  Growth strain: DH5alpha
  Copy number: High Copy
Gene/Insert
  Gene/Insert name: Progesterone receptor membrane component 1 (alt name: PGRMC1)
  Species: H. sapiens (human)
  Insert size (bp): 585
  GenBank ID: 10857
  Entrez Gene: PGRMC1 (a.k.a. Dap1, HPR6.6, IZA, MPR)
  Tag / fusion protein: GST-PGRMC1 (N terminal on backbone)
  Cloning method: Restriction Enzyme; 5′ cloning site BamHI (unknown if destroyed); 3′ cloning site EcoRI (unknown if destroyed)
  Sequencing primers: 5′ 5’GGATCCatggctgccgaggatgtggtg3’; 3′ 5’GAATTCatcatttttccgggcact3’
Terms and licenses: Academic/Nonprofit Terms; Industry Terms: Not Available to Industry
How to cite: pGEX:PGRMC1 was a gift from Francisco Domínguez Hernández (Addgene plasmid # 136062 ; http://n2t.net/addgene:136062 ; RRID:Addgene_136062)
