[The description below was written by a language model from this plasmid's Addgene catalogue record and pLannotate feature annotations shown in this document.]
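Description:
pGEX:PGRMC1 is a bacterial expression plasmid built on the pGEX6P-1 backbone that produces human progesterone receptor membrane component 1 (PGRMC1) as a fusion to the C-terminus of Schistosoma japonicum glutathione S-transferase (GST). The 585 bp PGRMC1 coding sequence was inserted between the BamHI and EcoRI sites, placing it a short linker's distance downstream of the GST open reading frame. The plasmid totals roughly 5.57 kb. It replicates in E. coli from a ColE1/pMB1-type origin listed as high copy, and it is selected with ampicillin through the β-lactamase (AmpR) gene and its own promoter.

Expression of the fusion is driven by the tac promoter, a strong trp/lac hybrid, followed by a lac operator. The plasmid also carries lacI, so the repressor it encodes keeps transcription low until IPTG or lactose relieves repression. The two sequence records, one supplied by the depositor and one from repository sequencing, show the same features in the same order with a different numbering start. They differ in that the depositor sequence is annotated with the up-mutated lacIq promoter, while the sequencing result is annotated with the plain lacI promoter. Remaining annotations (a lac promoter/operator with a lacZα fragment, and rop, bom and yciV fragments) are backbone remnants with no stated role in the design.

According to the record, purified GST-PGRMC1 serves as bait in GST-pulldown assays, where the GST moiety allows capture on glutathione resin. The aim was to identify new PGRMC1-interacting proteins in human endometrial stromal cells, in a study of decidualization.
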