Features (pLannotate 1.2.2; 17 found; start..end, strand, type, name):
      6..107     -  CDS            yciV (fragment): RNAAM_ECOLI - Also known as trpH From Escherichia coli (strain K12).
    183..211     +  promoter       tac promoter: strong E. coli promoter; hybrid between the trp and lac UV5 promoters
    219..235     +  protein_bind   lac operator: The lac repressor binds to the lac operator to inhibit transcription in E. coli. This inhibition can be relieved by adding lactose or isopropyl-β-D-thiogalactopyranoside (IPTG). lac repressor encoded by lacI
    258..911     +  CDS            GST26_SCHJA: Experimental evidence at protein level: Swiss-Prot protein existence level 1. GST isoenzymes appear to play a central role in the parasite detoxification system. Other functions are also suspected including a role in increasing the solubility of haematin in the parasite gut. From Schistosoma japonicum (Blood fluke).
    951..1535    +  CDS            PGRMC1: PGRC1_HUMAN - Also known as HPR6.6 From Homo sapiens (Human).
   1583..1622    +  CDS            rop (fragment): Rop protein, which maintains plasmids at low copy number; rop
   1724..1764    +  misc_feature   bom (fragment): basis of mobility region from pBR322
   1869..1973    +  promoter       AmpR promoter: bla
   1974..2834    +  CDS            AmpR: β-lactamase; bla; confers resistance to ampicillin, carbenicillin, and related antibiotics
   3005..3593    +  rep_origin     ori: high-copy-number ColE1/pMB1/pBR322/pUC origin of replication
   3779..3830    -  misc_feature   bom (fragment): basis of mobility region from pBR322
   3837..3914    +  promoter       lacIq promoter: lacI (mutant); In the lacIq allele, a single base change in the promoter boosts expression of the lacI gene about 10-fold.
   3915..4997    +  CDS            lacI: lac repressor; lacI; The lac repressor binds to the lac operator to inhibit transcription in E. coli. This inhibition can be relieved by adding lactose or isopropyl-β-D-thiogalactopyranoside (IPTG).
   5010..5031    +  protein_bind   CAP binding site: CAP binding activates transcription in the presence of cAMP. E. coli catabolite activator protein
   5046..5076    +  promoter       lac promoter: promoter for the E. coli lac operon
   5084..5100    +  protein_bind   lac operator: The lac repressor binds to the lac operator to inhibit transcription in E. coli. This inhibition can be relieved by adding lactose or isopropyl-β-D-thiogalactopyranoside (IPTG). lac repressor encoded by lacI
   5120..5293    +  CDS            lacZα: LacZα fragment of β-galactosidase; lacZ fragment
>Addgene plasmid #136062 | pGEX:PGRMC1 | depositor full sequence | sequence record 262685 | pGEX:PGRMC1 sequence 5566 bps
ACGTTATCGACTGCACGGTGCACCAATGCTTCTGGCGTCAGGCAGCCATCGGAAGCTGTGGTATGGCTGT
GCAGGTCGTAAATCACTGCATAATTCGTGTCGCTCAAGGCGCACTCCCGTTCTGGATAATGTTTTTTGCG
CCGACATCATAACGGTTCTGGCAAATATTCTGAAATGAGCTGTTGACAATTAATCATCGGCTCGTATAAT
GTGTGGAATTGTGAGCGGATAACAATTTCACACAGGAAACAGTATTCATGTCCCCTATACTAGGTTATTG
GAAAATTAAGGGCCTTGTGCAACCCACTCGACTTCTTTTGGAATATCTTGAAGAAAAATATGAAGAGCAT
TTGTATGAGCGCGATGAAGGTGATAAATGGCGAAACAAAAAGTTTGAATTGGGTTTGGAGTTTCCCAATC
TTCCTTATTATATTGATGGTGATGTTAAATTAACACAGTCTATGGCCATCATACGTTATATAGCTGACAA
GCACAACATGTTGGGTGGTTGTCCAAAAGAGCGTGCAGAGATTTCAATGCTTGAAGGAGCGGTTTTGGAT
ATTAGATACGGTGTTTCGAGAATTGCATATAGTAAAGACTTTGAAACTCTCAAAGTTGATTTTCTTAGCA
AGCTACCTGAAATGCTGAAAATGTTCGAAGATCGTTTATGTCATAAAACATATTTAAATGGTGATCATGT
AACCCATCCTGACTTCATGTTGTATGACGCTCTTGATGTTGTTTTATACATGGACCCAATGTGCCTGGAT
GCGTTCCCAAAATTAGTTTGTTTTAAAAAACGTATTGAAGCTATCCCACAAATTGATAAGTACTTGAAAT
CCAGCAAGTATATAGCATGGCCTTTGCAGGGCTGGCAAGCCACGTTTGGTGGTGGCGACCATCCTCCAAA
ATCGGATCTGGAAGTTCTGTTCCAGGGGCCCCTGGGATCCATGGCTGCCGAGGATGTGGTGGCGACTGGC
GCCGACCCAAGCGATCTGGAGAGCGGCGGGCTGCTGCATGAGATTTTCACGTCGCCGCTCAACCTGCTGC
TGCTTGGCCTCTGCATCTTCCTGCTCTACAAGATCGTGCGCGGGGACCAGCCGGCGGCCAGCGGCGACAG
CGACGACGACGAGCCGCCCCCTCTGCCCCGCCTCAAGCGGCGCGACTTCACCCCCGCCGAGCTGCGGCGC
TTCGACGGCGTCCAGGACCCGCGCATACTCATGGCCATCAACGGCAAGGTGTTCGATGTGACCAAAGGCC
GCAAATTCTACGGGCCCGAGGGGCCGTATGGGGTCTTTGCTGGAAGAGATGCATCCAGGGGCCTTGCCAC
ATTTTGCCTGGATAAGGAAGCACTGAAGGATGAGTACGATGACCTTTCTGACCTCACTGCTGCCCAGCAG
GAGACTCTGAGTGACTGGGAGTCTCAGTTCACTTTCAAGTATCATCACGTGGGCAAACTGCTGAAGGAGG
GGGAGGAGCCCACTGTGTACTCAGATGAGGAAGAACCAAAAGATGAGAGTGCCCGGAAAAATGATGAATT
CCCGGGTCGACTCGAGCGGCCGCATCGTGACTGACTGACGATCTGCCTCGCGCGTTTCGGTGATGACGGT
GAAAACCTCTGACACATGCAGCTCCCGGAGACGGTCACAGCTTGTCTGTAAGCGGATGCCGGGAGCAGAC
AAGCCCGTCAGGGCGCGTCAGCGGGTGTTGGCGGGTGTCGGGGCGCAGCCATGACCCAGTCACGTAGCGA
TAGCGGAGTGTATAATTCTTGAAGACGAAAGGGCCTCGTGATACGCCTATTTTTATAGGTTAATGTCATG
ATAATAATGGTTTCTTAGACGTCAGGTGGCACTTTTCGGGGAAATGTGCGCGGAACCCCTATTTGTTTAT
TTTTCTAAATACATTCAAATATGTATCCGCTCATGAGACAATAACCCTGATAAATGCTTCAATAATATTG
AAAAAGGAAGAGTATGAGTATTCAACATTTCCGTGTCGCCCTTATTCCCTTTTTTGCGGCATTTTGCCTT
CCTGTTTTTGCTCACCCAGAAACGCTGGTGAAAGTAAAAGATGCTGAAGATCAGTTGGGTGCACGAGTGG
GTTACATCGAACTGGATCTCAACAGCGGTAAGATCCTTGAGAGTTTTCGCCCCGAAGAACGTTTTCCAAT
GATGAGCACTTTTAAAGTTCTGCTATGTGGCGCGGTATTATCCCGTGTTGACGCCGGGCAAGAGCAACTC
GGTCGCCGCATACACTATTCTCAGAATGACTTGGTTGAGTACTCACCAGTCACAGAAAAGCATCTTACGG
ATGGCATGACAGTAAGAGAATTATGCAGTGCTGCCATAACCATGAGTGATAACACTGCGGCCAACTTACT
TCTGACAACGATCGGAGGACCGAAGGAGCTAACCGCTTTTTTGCACAACATGGGGGATCATGTAACTCGC
CTTGATCGTTGGGAACCGGAGCTGAATGAAGCCATACCAAACGACGAGCGTGACACCACGATGCCTGCAG
CAATGGCAACAACGTTGCGCAAACTATTAACTGGCGAACTACTTACTCTAGCTTCCCGGCAACAATTAAT
AGACTGGATGGAGGCGGATAAAGTTGCAGGACCACTTCTGCGCTCGGCCCTTCCGGCTGGCTGGTTTATT
GCTGATAAATCTGGAGCCGGTGAGCGTGGGTCTCGCGGTATCATTGCAGCACTGGGGCCAGATGGTAAGC
CCTCCCGTATCGTAGTTATCTACACGACGGGGAGTCAGGCAACTATGGATGAACGAAATAGACAGATCGC
TGAGATAGGTGCCTCACTGATTAAGCATTGGTAACTGTCAGACCAAGTTTACTCATATATACTTTAGATT
GATTTAAAACTTCATTTTTAATTTAAAAGGATCTAGGTGAAGATCCTTTTTGATAATCTCATGACCAAAA
TCCCTTAACGTGAGTTTTCGTTCCACTGAGCGTCAGACCCCGTAGAAAAGATCAAAGGATCTTCTTGAGA
TCCTTTTTTTCTGCGCGTAATCTGCTGCTTGCAAACAAAAAAACCACCGCTACCAGCGGTGGTTTGTTTG
CCGGATCAAGAGCTACCAACTCTTTTTCCGAAGGTAACTGGCTTCAGCAGAGCGCAGATACCAAATACTG
TCCTTCTAGTGTAGCCGTAGTTAGGCCACCACTTCAAGAACTCTGTAGCACCGCCTACATACCTCGCTCT
GCTAATCCTGTTACCAGTGGCTGCTGCCAGTGGCGATAAGTCGTGTCTTACCGGGTTGGACTCAAGACGA
TAGTTACCGGATAAGGCGCAGCGGTCGGGCTGAACGGGGGGTTCGTGCACACAGCCCAGCTTGGAGCGAA
CGACCTACACCGAACTGAGATACCTACAGCGTGAGCTATGAGAAAGCGCCACGCTTCCCGAAGGGAGAAA
GGCGGACAGGTATCCGGTAAGCGGCAGGGTCGGAACAGGAGAGCGCACGAGGGAGCTTCCAGGGGGAAAC
GCCTGGTATCTTTATAGTCCTGTCGGGTTTCGCCACCTCTGACTTGAGCGTCGATTTTTGTGATGCTCGT
CAGGGGGGCGGAGCCTATGGAAAAACGCCAGCAACGCGGCCTTTTTACGGTTCCTGGCCTTTTGCTGGCC
TTTTGCTCACATGTTCTTTCCTGCGTTATCCCCTGATTCTGTGGATAACCGTATTACCGCCTTTGAGTGA
GCTGATACCGCTCGCCGCAGCCGAACGACCGAGCGCAGCGAGTCAGTGAGCGAGGAAGCGGAAGAGCGCC
TGATGCGGTATTTTCTCCTTACGCATCTGTGCGGTATTTCACACCGCATAAATTCCGACACCATCGAATG
GTGCAAAACCTTTCGCGGTATGGCATGATAGCGCCCGGAAGAGAGTCAATTCAGGGTGGTGAATGTGAAA
CCAGTAACGTTATACGATGTCGCAGAGTATGCCGGTGTCTCTTATCAGACCGTTTCCCGCGTGGTGAACC
AGGCCAGCCACGTTTCTGCGAAAACGCGGGAAAAAGTGGAAGCGGCGATGGCGGAGCTGAATTACATTCC
CAACCGCGTGGCACAACAACTGGCGGGCAAACAGTCGTTGCTGATTGGCGTTGCCACCTCCAGTCTGGCC
CTGCACGCGCCGTCGCAAATTGTCGCGGCGATTAAATCTCGCGCCGATCAACTGGGTGCCAGCGTGGTGG
TGTCGATGGTAGAACGAAGCGGCGTCGAAGCCTGTAAAGCGGCGGTGCACAATCTTCTCGCGCAACGCGT
CAGTGGGCTGATCATTAACTATCCGCTGGATGACCAGGATGCCATTGCTGTGGAAGCTGCCTGCACTAAT
GTTCCGGCGTTATTTCTTGATGTCTCTGACCAGACACCCATCAACAGTATTATTTTCTCCCATGAAGACG
GTACGCGACTGGGCGTGGAGCATCTGGTCGCATTGGGTCACCAGCAAATCGCGCTGTTAGCGGGCCCATT
AAGTTCTGTCTCGGCGCGTCTGCGTCTGGCTGGCTGGCATAAATATCTCACTCGCAATCAAATTCAGCCG
ATAGCGGAACGGGAAGGCGACTGGAGTGCCATGTCCGGTTTTCAACAAACCATGCAAATGCTGAATGAGG
GCATCGTTCCCACTGCGATGCTGGTTGCCAACGATCAGATGGCGCTGGGCGCAATGCGCGCCATTACCGA
GTCCGGGCTGCGCGTTGGTGCGGATATCTCGGTAGTGGGATACGACGATACCGAAGACAGCTCATGTTAT
ATCCCGCCGTCAACCACCATCAAACAGGATTTTCGCCTGCTGGGGCAAACCAGCGTGGACCGCTTGCTGC
AACTCTCTCAGGGCCAGGCGGTGAAGGGCAATCAGCTGTTGCCCGTCTCACTGGTGAAAAGAAAAACCAC
CCTGGCGCCCAATACGCAAACCGCCTCTCCCCGCGCGTTGGCCGATTCATTAATGCAGCTGGCACGACAG
GTTTCCCGACTGGAAAGCGGGCAGTGAGCGCAACGCAATTAATGTGAGTTAGCTCACTCATTAGGCACCC
CAGGCTTTACACTTTATGCTTCCGGCTCGTATGTTGTGTGGAATTGTGAGCGGATAACAATTTCACACAG
GAAACAGCTATGACCATGATTACGGATTCACTGGCCGTCGTTTTACAACGTCGTGACTGGGAAAACCCTG
GCGTTACCCAACTTAATCGCCTTGCAGCACATCCCCCTTTCGCCAGCTGGCGTAATAGCGAAGAGGCCCG
CACCGATCGCCCTTCCCAACAGTTGCGCAGCCTGAATGGCGAATGGCGCTTTGCCTGGTTTCCGGCACCA
GAAGCGGTGCCGGAAAGCTGGCTGGAGTGCGATCTTCCTGAGGCCGATACTGTCGTCGTCCCCTCAAACT
GGCAGATGCACGGTTACGATGCGCCCATCTACACCAACGTAACCTATCCCATTACGGTCAATCCGCCGTT
TGTTCCCACGGAGAATCCGACGGGTTGTTACTCGCTCACATTTAATGTTGATGAAAGCTGGCTACAGGAA
GGCCAGACGCGAATTATTTTTGATGGCGTTGGAATT
