Features (pLannotate 1.2.2; 17 found; start..end, strand, type, name):
     88..116     +  promoter       tac promoter: strong E. coli promoter; hybrid between the trp and lac UV5 promoters
    124..140     +  protein_bind   lac operator: The lac repressor binds to the lac operator to inhibit transcription in E. coli. This inhibition can be relieved by adding lactose or isopropyl-β-D-thiogalactopyranoside (IPTG). lac repressor encoded by lacI
    163..816     +  CDS            GST26_SCHJA: Experimental evidence at protein level: Swiss-Prot protein existence level 1. GST isoenzymes appear to play a central role in the parasite detoxification system. Other functions are also suspected including a role in increasing the solubility of haematin in the parasite gut. From Schistosoma japonicum (Blood fluke).
    856..1440    +  CDS            PGRMC1: PGRC1_HUMAN - Also known as HPR6.6 From Homo sapiens (Human).
   1488..1527    +  CDS            rop (fragment): Rop protein, which maintains plasmids at low copy number; rop
   1629..1669    +  misc_feature   bom (fragment): basis of mobility region from pBR322
   1774..1878    +  promoter       AmpR promoter: bla
   1879..2739    +  CDS            AmpR: β-lactamase; bla; confers resistance to ampicillin, carbenicillin, and related antibiotics
   2910..3498    +  rep_origin     ori: high-copy-number ColE1/pMB1/pBR322/pUC origin of replication
   3684..3735    -  misc_feature   bom (fragment): basis of mobility region from pBR322
   3742..3819    +  promoter       lacI promoter: lacI
   3820..4902    +  CDS            lacI: lac repressor; lacI; The lac repressor binds to the lac operator to inhibit transcription in E. coli. This inhibition can be relieved by adding lactose or isopropyl-β-D-thiogalactopyranoside (IPTG).
   4915..4936    +  protein_bind   CAP binding site: CAP binding activates transcription in the presence of cAMP. E. coli catabolite activator protein
   4951..4981    +  promoter       lac promoter: promoter for the E. coli lac operon
   4989..5005    +  protein_bind   lac operator: The lac repressor binds to the lac operator to inhibit transcription in E. coli. This inhibition can be relieved by adding lactose or isopropyl-β-D-thiogalactopyranoside (IPTG). lac repressor encoded by lacI
   5025..5198    +  CDS            lacZα: LacZα fragment of β-galactosidase; lacZ fragment
   5462..12      -  CDS            yciV (fragment) (across the origin): RNAAM_ECOLI - Also known as trpH From Escherichia coli (strain K12).
>Addgene plasmid #136062 | pGEX:PGRMC1 | addgene full sequence | sequence record 272028 | Addgene NGS Result
CGTGTCGCTCAAGGCGCACTCCCGTTCTGGATAATGTTTTTTGCGCCGACATCATAACGGTTCTGGCAAA
TATTCTGAAATGAGCTGTTGACAATTAATCATCGGCTCGTATAATGTGTGGAATTGTGAGCGGATAACAA
TTTCACACAGGAAACAGTATTCATGTCCCCTATACTAGGTTATTGGAAAATTAAGGGCCTTGTGCAACCC
ACTCGACTTCTTTTGGAATATCTTGAAGAAAAATATGAAGAGCATTTGTATGAGCGCGATGAAGGTGATA
AATGGCGAAACAAAAAGTTTGAATTGGGTTTGGAGTTTCCCAATCTTCCTTATTATATTGATGGTGATGT
TAAATTAACACAGTCTATGGCCATCATACGTTATATAGCTGACAAGCACAACATGTTGGGTGGTTGTCCA
AAAGAGCGTGCAGAGATTTCAATGCTTGAAGGAGCGGTTTTGGATATTAGATACGGTGTTTCGAGAATTG
CATATAGTAAAGACTTTGAAACTCTCAAAGTTGATTTTCTTAGCAAGCTACCTGAAATGCTGAAAATGTT
CGAAGATCGTTTATGTCATAAAACATATTTAAATGGTGATCATGTAACCCATCCTGACTTCATGTTGTAT
GACGCTCTTGATGTTGTTTTATACATGGACCCAATGTGCCTGGATGCGTTCCCAAAATTAGTTTGTTTTA
AAAAACGTATTGAAGCTATCCCACAAATTGATAAGTACTTGAAATCCAGCAAGTATATAGCATGGCCTTT
GCAGGGCTGGCAAGCCACGTTTGGTGGTGGCGACCATCCTCCAAAATCGGATCTGGAAGTTCTGTTCCAG
GGGCCCCTGGGATCCATGGCTGCCGAGGATGTGGTGGCGACTGGCGCCGACCCAAGCGATCTGGAGAGCG
GCGGGCTGCTGCATGAGATTTTCACGTCGCCGCTCAACCTGCTGCTGCTTGGCCTCTGCATCTTCCTGCT
CTACAAGATCGTGCGCGGGGACCAGCCGGCGGCCAGCGGCGACAGCGACGACGACGAGCCGCCCCCTCTG
CCCCGCCTCAAGCGGCGCGACTTCACCCCCGCCGAGCTGCGGCGCTTCGACGGCGTCCAGGACCCGCGCA
TACTCATGGCCATCAACGGCAAGGTGTTCGATGTGACCAAAGGCCGCAAATTCTACGGGCCCGAGGGGCC
GTATGGGGTCTTTGCTGGAAGAGATGCATCCAGGGGCCTTGCCACATTTTGCCTGGATAAGGAAGCACTG
AAGGATGAGTACGATGACCTTTCTGACCTCACTGCTGCCCAGCAGGAGACTCTGAGTGACTGGGAGTCTC
AGTTCACTTTCAAGTATCATCACGTGGGCAAACTGCTGAAGGAGGGGGAGGAGCCCACTGTGTACTCAGA
TGAGGAAGAACCAAAAGATGAGAGTGCCCGGAAAAATGATGAATTCCCGGGTCGACTCGAGCGGCCGCAT
CGTGACTGACTGACGATCTGCCTCGCGCGTTTCGGTGATGACGGTGAAAACCTCTGACACATGCAGCTCC
CGGAGACGGTCACAGCTTGTCTGTAAGCGGATGCCGGGAGCAGACAAGCCCGTCAGGGCGCGTCAGCGGG
TGTTGGCGGGTGTCGGGGCGCAGCCATGACCCAGTCACGTAGCGATAGCGGAGTGTATAATTCTTGAAGA
CGAAAGGGCCTCGTGATACGCCTATTTTTATAGGTTAATGTCATGATAATAATGGTTTCTTAGACGTCAG
GTGGCACTTTTCGGGGAAATGTGCGCGGAACCCCTATTTGTTTATTTTTCTAAATACATTCAAATATGTA
TCCGCTCATGAGACAATAACCCTGATAAATGCTTCAATAATATTGAAAAAGGAAGAGTATGAGTATTCAA
CATTTCCGTGTCGCCCTTATTCCCTTTTTTGCGGCATTTTGCCTTCCTGTTTTTGCTCACCCAGAAACGC
TGGTGAAAGTAAAAGATGCTGAAGATCAGTTGGGTGCACGAGTGGGTTACATCGAACTGGATCTCAACAG
CGGTAAGATCCTTGAGAGTTTTCGCCCCGAAGAACGTTTTCCAATGATGAGCACTTTTAAAGTTCTGCTA
TGTGGCGCGGTATTATCCCGTGTTGACGCCGGGCAAGAGCAACTCGGTCGCCGCATACACTATTCTCAGA
ATGACTTGGTTGAGTACTCACCAGTCACAGAAAAGCATCTTACGGATGGCATGACAGTAAGAGAATTATG
CAGTGCTGCCATAACCATGAGTGATAACACTGCGGCCAACTTACTTCTGACAACGATCGGAGGACCGAAG
GAGCTAACCGCTTTTTTGCACAACATGGGGGATCATGTAACTCGCCTTGATCGTTGGGAACCGGAGCTGA
ATGAAGCCATACCAAACGACGAGCGTGACACCACGATGCCTGCAGCAATGGCAACAACGTTGCGCAAACT
ATTAACTGGCGAACTACTTACTCTAGCTTCCCGGCAACAATTAATAGACTGGATGGAGGCGGATAAAGTT
GCAGGACCACTTCTGCGCTCGGCCCTTCCGGCTGGCTGGTTTATTGCTGATAAATCTGGAGCCGGTGAGC
GTGGGTCTCGCGGTATCATTGCAGCACTGGGGCCAGATGGTAAGCCCTCCCGTATCGTAGTTATCTACAC
GACGGGGAGTCAGGCAACTATGGATGAACGAAATAGACAGATCGCTGAGATAGGTGCCTCACTGATTAAG
CATTGGTAACTGTCAGACCAAGTTTACTCATATATACTTTAGATTGATTTAAAACTTCATTTTTAATTTA
AAAGGATCTAGGTGAAGATCCTTTTTGATAATCTCATGACCAAAATCCCTTAACGTGAGTTTTCGTTCCA
CTGAGCGTCAGACCCCGTAGAAAAGATCAAAGGATCTTCTTGAGATCCTTTTTTTCTGCGCGTAATCTGC
TGCTTGCAAACAAAAAAACCACCGCTACCAGCGGTGGTTTGTTTGCCGGATCAAGAGCTACCAACTCTTT
TTCCGAAGGTAACTGGCTTCAGCAGAGCGCAGATACCAAATACTGTCCTTCTAGTGTAGCCGTAGTTAGG
CCACCACTTCAAGAACTCTGTAGCACCGCCTACATACCTCGCTCTGCTAATCCTGTTACCAGTGGCTGCT
GCCAGTGGCGATAAGTCGTGTCTTACCGGGTTGGACTCAAGACGATAGTTACCGGATAAGGCGCAGCGGT
CGGGCTGAACGGGGGGTTCGTGCACACAGCCCAGCTTGGAGCGAACGACCTACACCGAACTGAGATACCT
ACAGCGTGAGCTATGAGAAAGCGCCACGCTTCCCGAAGGGAGAAAGGCGGACAGGTATCCGGTAAGCGGC
AGGGTCGGAACAGGAGAGCGCACGAGGGAGCTTCCAGGGGGAAACGCCTGGTATCTTTATAGTCCTGTCG
GGTTTCGCCACCTCTGACTTGAGCGTCGATTTTTGTGATGCTCGTCAGGGGGGCGGAGCCTATGGAAAAA
CGCCAGCAACGCGGCCTTTTTACGGTTCCTGGCCTTTTGCTGGCCTTTTGCTCACATGTTCTTTCCTGCG
TTATCCCCTGATTCTGTGGATAACCGTATTACCGCCTTTGAGTGAGCTGATACCGCTCGCCGCAGCCGAA
CGACCGAGCGCAGCGAGTCAGTGAGCGAGGAAGCGGAAGAGCGCCTGATGCGGTATTTTCTCCTTACGCA
TCTGTGCGGTATTTCACACCGCATAAATTCCGACACCATCGAATGGCGCAAAACCTTTCGCGGTATGGCA
TGATAGCGCCCGGAAGAGAGTCAATTCAGGGTGGTGAATGTGAAACCAGTAACGTTATACGATGTCGCAG
AGTATGCCGGTGTCTCTTATCAGACCGTTTCCCGCGTGGTGAACCAGGCCAGCCACGTTTCTGCGAAAAC
GCGGGAAAAAGTGGAAGCGGCGATGGCGGAGCTGAATTACATTCCCAACCGCGTGGCACAACAACTGGCG
GGCAAACAGTCGTTGCTGATTGGCGTTGCCACCTCCAGTCTGGCCCTGCACGCGCCGTCGCAAATTGTCG
CGGCGATTAAATCTCGCGCCGATCAACTGGGTGCCAGCGTGGTGGTGTCGATGGTAGAACGAAGCGGCGT
CGAAGCCTGTAAAGCGGCGGTGCACAATCTTCTCGCGCAACGCGTCAGTGGGCTGATCATTAACTATCCG
CTGGATGACCAGGATGCCATTGCTGTGGAAGCTGCCTGCACTAATGTTCCGGCGTTATTTCTTGATGTCT
CTGACCAGACACCCATCAACAGTATTATTTTCTCCCATGAAGACGGTACGCGACTGGGCGTGGAGCATCT
GGTCGCATTGGGTCACCAGCAAATCGCGCTGTTAGCGGGCCCATTAAGTTCTGTCTCGGCGCGTCTGCGT
CTGGCTGGCTGGCATAAATATCTCACTCGCAATCAAATTCAGCCGATAGCGGAACGGGAAGGCGACTGGA
GTGCCATGTCCGGTTTTCAACAAACCATGCAAATGCTGAATGAGGGCATCGTTCCCACTGCGATGCTGGT
TGCCAACGATCAGATGGCGCTGGGCGCAATGCGCGCCATTACCGAGTCCGGGCTGCGCGTTGGTGCGGAT
ATCTCGGTAGTGGGATACGACGATACCGAAGACAGCTCATGTTATATCCCGCCGTTAACCACCATCAAAC
AGGATTTTCGCCTGCTGGGGCAAACCAGCGTGGACCGCTTGCTGCAACTCTCTCAGGGCCAGGCGGTGAA
GGGCAATCAGCTGTTGCCCGTCTCACTGGTGAAAAGAAAAACCACGCTAGCGCCCAATACGCAAACCGCC
TCTCCCCGCGCGTTGGCCGATTCATTAATGCAGCTGGCACGACAGGTTTCCCGACTGGAAAGCGGGCAGT
GAGCGCAACGCAATTAATGTAAGTTAGCTCACTCATTAGGCACCCCAGGCTTTACACTTTATGCTTCCGG
CTCGTATGTTGTGTGGAATTGTGAGCGGATAACAATTTCACACAGGAAACAGCTATGACCATGATTACGG
ATTCACTGGCCGTCGTTTTACAACGTCGTGACTGGGAAAACCCTGGCGTTACCCAACTTAATCGCCTTGC
AGCACATCCCCCTTTCGCCAGCTGGCGTAATAGCGAAGAGGCCCGCACCGATCGCCCTTCCCAACAGTTG
CGCAGCCTGAATGGCGAATGGCGCTTTGCCTGGTTTCCGGCACCAGAAGCGGTGCCGGAAAGCTGGCTGG
AGTGCGATCTTCCTGAGGCCGATACTGTCGTCGTCCCCTCAAACTGGCAGATGCACGGTTACGATGCGCC
CATCTACACCAACGTGACCTATCCCATTACGGTCAATCCGCCGTTTGTTCCCACGGAGAATCCGACGGGT
TGTTACTCGCTCACATTTAATGTTGATGAAAGCTGGCTACAGGAAGGCCAGACGCGAATTATTTTTGATG
GCGTTGGAATTAGCTTATCGACTGCACGGTGCACCAATGCTTCTGGCGTCAGGCAGCCATCGGAAGCTGT
GGTATGGCTGTGCAGGTCGTAAATCACTGCATAATT
